Addgene plasmid #87811: pcDNA3.1 Makona EBOV B1
Purpose: Ebola Virus glycoprotein (Makona-derived) in CMV IE driven mammalian expression vector
Depositing lab: Jonathan Ball. Publication: Human Adaptation of Ebola Virus during the West African Outbreak. Urbanowicz RA, McClure CP, Sakuntabhai A, Sall AA, Kobinger G, Muller MA, Holmes EC, Rey FA, Simon-Loriere E, Ball JK. Cell. 2016 Nov 3;167(4):1079-1087.e5. doi: 10.1016/j.cell.2016.10.013. PubMed 27814505.
Backbone
  Vector backbone: pcDNA3.1
  Backbone size w/o insert (bp): 5000
  Total vector size (bp): 7031
  Vector type: Mammalian Expression
Growth in bacteria
  Bacterial resistance: Ampicillin, 100 μg/mL
  Growth temperature: 37°C
  Growth strain: DH5alpha
  Copy number: High Copy
Gene/Insert
  Gene/Insert name: EBOV GP 'Makona' strain - B1
  Species: Virus
  Insert size (bp): 2031
  Mutation: A82V
  GenBank ID: AKG65286.1
  Entrez Gene: GP (a.k.a. ZEBOVgp4)
  Cloning method: TOPO Cloning
  Sequencing primers: 5′ T7F; 3′ bGHR
Terms and licenses: Academic/Nonprofit Terms; Industry Terms: Not Available to Industry
How to cite: pcDNA3.1 Makona EBOV B1 was a gift from Jonathan Ball (Addgene plasmid # 87811)
