[The description below was written by a language model from this plasmid's Addgene catalogue record and pLannotate feature annotations shown in this document.]
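Description:
pcDNA3.1 Makona EBOV B1 is a mammalian expression plasmid built on the pcDNA3.1 backbone that carries the Ebola virus surface glycoprotein (GP) from a Makona-lineage sequence of the West African outbreak, designated variant B1 and recorded as bearing the A82V substitution. The roughly 2 kb GP open reading frame was inserted by TOPO cloning and sits between the human cytomegalovirus immediate-early enhancer/promoter and the bovine growth hormone polyadenylation signal, giving strong constitutive transcription in transfected mammalian cells. A T7 promoter lies just upstream of the insert, allowing in vitro transcription and serving, with the bGH region, as a sequencing primer site. No epitope tag or reporter is annotated on the GP coding sequence.

For propagation in E. coli the plasmid has a high-copy ColE1/pUC-type origin and a β-lactamase gene for ampicillin selection, and an f1 origin permits single-stranded DNA production. A second mammalian cassette, consisting of the SV40 early promoter/enhancer, the neomycin phosphotransferase gene and an SV40 poly(A) signal, would allow G418 selection of stable transfectants. The small HIV-1 LTR, ble, lacI and lac promoter/operator fragments in the annotation appear to be backbone remnants or short sequence matches rather than functional elements. The sequenced record is 7,418 nt, somewhat larger than the 7,031 bp listed in the catalogue entry.

The associated publication concerns human adaptation of Ebola virus during the outbreak, so the construct fits comparison of the functional properties of naturally occurring GP variants, although the record does not specify the assays.
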