Features (pLannotate 1.2.2; 20 found; start..end, strand, type, name):
     59..388     -  promoter       SV40 promoter: SV40 enhancer and early promoter
    402..830     -  rep_origin     f1 ori (sequence partly withheld): f1 bacteriophage origin of replication; arrow indicates direction of (+) strand synthesis
    851..872     -  promoter       SV40 promoter (fragment): SV40 enhancer and early promoter
    876..1100    -  polyA_signal   bGH poly(A) signal: bovine growth hormone polyadenylation signal
   1147..3174    -  CDS            GP: VGP_EBOZ5 - Experimental evidence at protein level: Swiss-Prot protein existence level 1. [GP2]: Acts as a class I viral fusion protein. Under the current model, the protein has at least 3 conformational states: pre- fusion native state, pre-hairpin intermediate state, and post-fusion hairpin state. During viral and target cell membrane fusion, the coiled coil regions (heptad repeats) assume a trimer-of-hairpins structure, positioning the fusion peptide in close proximity to the C-terminal region of the ectodomain. The formation of this structure appears to drive apposition and subsequent fusi
   3234..3252    -  promoter       T7 promoter: promoter for bacteriophage T7 RNA polymerase
   3268..3301    -  LTR            5' LTR (truncated) (fragment): truncated 5' long terminal repeat (LTR) from HIV-1
   3297..3500    -  promoter       CMV promoter: human cytomegalovirus (CMV) immediate early promoter
   3501..3880    -  enhancer       CMV enhancer: human cytomegalovirus immediate early enhancer
   4035..4087    +  misc_feature   bom (fragment): basis of mobility region from pBR322
   4146..4250    +  promoter       AmpR promoter: bla
   4251..5111    +  CDS            AmpR: β-lactamase; bla; confers resistance to ampicillin, carbenicillin, and related antibiotics
   5282..5870    +  rep_origin     ori: high-copy-number ColE1/pMB1/pBR322/pUC origin of replication
   6053..6145    +  CDS            lacI (fragment): lac repressor; lacI; The lac repressor binds to the lac operator to inhibit transcription in E. coli. This inhibition can be relieved by adding lactose or isopropyl-β-D-thiogalactopyranoside (IPTG).
   6158..6179    +  protein_bind   CAP binding site: CAP binding activates transcription in the presence of cAMP. E. coli catabolite activator protein
   6194..6224    +  promoter       lac promoter: promoter for the E. coli lac operon
   6232..6248    +  protein_bind   lac operator: The lac repressor binds to the lac operator to inhibit transcription in E. coli. This inhibition can be relieved by adding lactose or isopropyl-β-D-thiogalactopyranoside (IPTG). lac repressor encoded by lacI
   6321..6442    -  polyA_signal   SV40 poly(A) signal: SV40 polyadenylation signal
   6437..6595    -  CDS            ble (fragment): BLE_KLEPN - Experimental evidence at protein level: Swiss-Prot protein existence level 1. Binding protein with a strong affinity to the bleomycin family of antibiotics. Binds to CL990; an antimitotic-antibiotic compound. From Klebsiella pneumoniae.
   6619..7410    -  CDS            neo: KKA2_KLEPN - Also known as kan, nptII. Experimental evidence at protein level: Swiss-Prot protein existence level 1. Resistance to kanamycin, neomycin, paromomycin, ribostamycin, butirosin and gentamicin B. From Klebsiella pneumoniae.
>Addgene plasmid #87811 | pcDNA3.1 Makona EBOV B1 | addgene full sequence | sequence record 190696 | Addgene NGS Result
ATCCTCATCCTGTCTCTTGATCAGATCCGAAAATGGATATACAAGCTCCCGGGAGCTTTTTGCAAAAGCC
TAGGCCTCCAAAAAAGCCTCCTCACTACTTCTGGAATAGCTCAGAGGCAGAGGCGGCCTCGGCCTCTGCA
TAAATAAAAAAAATTAGTCAGCCATGGGGCGGAGAATGGGCGGAACTGGGCGGAGTTAGGGGCGGGATGG
GCGGAGTTAGGGGCGGGACTATGGTTGCTGACTAATTGAGATGCATGCTTTGCATACTTCTGCCTGCTGG
GGAGCCTGGGGACTTTCCACACCTGGTTGCTGACTAATTGAGATGCATGCTTTGCATACTTCTGCCTGCT
GGGGAGCCTGGGGACTTTCCACACCCTAACTGACACACATTCCACAGAATTAATTCGCGTTAAATTTTTG
TTAAATCAGCTCATTTTTTAACCAATAGGCCGAAATCGGCAAAATCCCTTATAAATCAAAAGAATAGACC
GAGATAGGGT
[37 nt withheld, positions 501-537]
AAAGAACGTGGACTCCAACGTCAAAGG
[49 nt withheld, positions 565-613]
T
[91 nt withheld, positions 615-705]
G
[124 nt withheld, positions 707-830]
GGGGATACCCCCTAGAGCCCCAGCTGGTTCTTTCCGCCTCAGAAGCCATAGAGCCCACCGCATCCCCAGC
ATGCCTGCTATTGTCTTCCCAATCCTCCCCCTTGCTGTCCTGCCCCACCCCACCCCCCAGAATAGAATGA
CACCTACTCAGACAATGCGATGCAATTTCCTCATTTTATTAGGAAAGGACAGTGGGAGTGGCACCTTCCA
GGGTCAAGGAAGGCACGGGGGAGGGGCAAACAACAGATGGCTGGCAACTAGAAGGCACAGTCGAGGCTGA
TCAGCGGGTTTAAACGGGCCCTCTAGACTCGAGTCAGAACACGAACTTGCAGATGCAGAACAGGGCGATC
ACGGCAATGATCACGCCGGTCACTCCAATGCCGGCAGGAATCCACTGCCGCCAGCCTGTCCACCAGTTGT
CATTGTCGCCCTGGTCGGGCAGGGTCTTGTCCACAAAGTCGTGGATGATCTGGTCGATCTTGTCGGTGAT
ATTCTTGGTCCAGTCGTGGGGCTCGATGCAGCAGTCAGGGCCCAGAATGTGACAGGTGCCGCCCCAGCGC
TGCAGCAGGAAGTCGATAGCCTTTCTGTTCAGGATGGAGAAGGTCCTCAGCTCGGTGGTGGCTCTCAGGA
ACAGCTGCAGGGCCTGTGTGGTTTCGTTGGCCAGCTGCCTCAGTCCGCAGATCAGGCCGTCCTGGTTGTG
CATCAGTCCCTCGGTGTAGATGCCCTCGGCGGCAGGGCCAAAGTAAGGGATCCAGGCCAGTCCGATAGCA
GCGCCCTCATCCTGGGTGGTCCAGTAGTGCAGGTTGGGGTTGCACTTGGGCTGGGCGTTCACGATCACTT
CCCGTCTGGTTCTTCTCCCCCCGGTAATCAGGCCGGCCACGCCGGCGATTGTGTTGGTGATCAGGCCCAG
CTTGCCAGAGCTGGCGCTTTCCTCGCCGGTATCCTGGTGATGGGTGTTGTTGTTGCCGGCTGTCTCAGAG
TAGTTCTGGGGGCTTGTGGTGGTGGCCAGATCCAGGCTGTCGGCGCTCTTGCTGGTGTTGGTGTTCTCGG
CCTTCAGAGGTCCGGCAGCAGTTGTGGCTGGAGGGGTATCGCTGGCGGTGCTATCGTTGTCGGCCCTTCT
GTGGTGCTGGCCCACTTGTGTGGCCTCGCTGATGTCCAGCTTGTACACGGGGGTGTTGTGGGTGGAGTTA
TCAGGGCCGGTCTTGGTGGTGGGGGGCTGAGGGCTGGTGGAGATTGTGGCCAGGGTGGTCAGGTGGGACA
CAGCGGCCTTTCTTCCCTGGCTGTGCACCTGCACCATGGCGCTGCTGTTCTCGCTGGCCATGATCTTGTG
GTCCTCATTGGTGGTGTTTGTCTCGGGGTCGCTGCTGGTTCTGGCGGGGCTCTGTCCGCTGATGTTCTTG
GGGCCGTTGGACACGGCGGTGAAGCTCAGTTCCTCGCTTCTGATCTTCCGGGTCAGGTTCTTCTTTGTCT
CCCAGAAGGCCCACTCTCCGATTGTGGTATCGATCTCGGGGTTCACTTTCCAGATCAGCTTGCCGGTGGT
GTTGCTCCGCTTGCCGCTGGCGTAGATTGTCTCGTTCAGCTGCAGCAGAAACTGGGGGGTGAACCGGCTT
TCCAGCTGCACGTAGGTCAGGTTGTCCACCTCGAACAGGTACTCTGTCTCGTTGGTGCCGAAGCCGGTGG
CCTGGTATCTGATGGTGGTGCTGTAGTAGCCGCTGCTGGGATCCTCTGTGGCATTCACAGGCTCGCGCAG
GGGGTGGCTGCTGAAGAAGTCCTTCTTGGCCTGAGGCAGGATCAGAAAGGCCACCACGCCCTCGGCAAAG
GTGGTGCCTCTGTAGATCACGGTGGAGGCCAGCCGGTCGTACAGGAAAAAGGCGCCCTCTTTGTGAAAGG
CGAAATCGCCAGCGCAGGGGCCTGTGCCGGACACCTTGTGCACGTATCTGCACCGGGGGAAGCCTCTGAT
GCCATCAGGGGCAGCAGGCAGGCACTCGCTGCCGTCGGGCTTCTTGATTTCCAGGTTGTAGCAGTTCTCG
GCCCACTCGCCGGCCTCATAATTCACGACCTTGGGGGGCACGCCGGATCTGAAGCCCCATCTCTTGGTCA
CGCTGGGCACATCGGTGGCCACGCCATTGCCTTCCAGGTTCAGGCCCACGCTTCTCAGCTGGTTGGTGCT
GCTCAGCTTGTCCCGGCACACGAGCTTGTCCACGTCGGACACCTGCAGGGTGCTGTTGTGGATCACGCCC
AGGGGGATGCTGAAGGTCCGCTGGAACAGGATGATGACCCACAGGAAGAAGCTGGTCCGCTTGAACCGGT
CCCGGGGCAGCTGCAGGATGCCTGTCACGCCCATGGTGGCGGATCCGAGCTCGGTACCAAGCTTAAGTTT
AAACGCTAGCCAGCTTGGGTCTCCCTATAGTGAGTCGTATTAATTTCGATAAGCCAGTAAGCAGTGGGTT
CTCTAGTTAGCCAGAGAGCTCTGCTTATATAGACCTCCCACCGTACACGCCTACCGCCCATTTGCGTCAA
TGGGGCGGAGTTGTTACGACATTTTGGAAAGTCCCGTTGATTTTGGTGCCAAAACAAACTCCCATTGACG
TCAATGGGGTGGAGACTTGGAAATCCCCGTGAGTCAAACCGCTATCCACGCCCATTGATGTACTGCCAAA
ACCGCATCACCATGGTAATAGCGATGACTAATACGTAGATGTACTGCCAAGTAGGAAAGTCCCATAAGGT
CATGTACTGGGCATAATGCCAGGCGGGCCATTTACCGTCATTGACGTCAATAGGGGGCGTACTTGGCATA
TGATACACTTGATGTACTGCCAAGTGGGCAGTTTACCGTAAATACTCCACCCATTGACGTCAATGGAAAG
TCCCTATTGGCGTTACTATGGGAACATACGTCATTATTGACGTCAATGGGCGGGGGTCGTTGGGCGGTCA
GCCAGGCGGGCCATTTACCGTAAGTTATGTAACGCGGAACTCCATATATGGGCTATGAACTAATGACCCC
GTAATTGATTACTATTAATAACTAGTCAATAATCAATGTCAACGCGTATATCTGGCCCGTACATCGCGAA
GCAGCGCAAAACGCCTAACCCTAAGCAGATTCTTCATGCAATTGTCGGTCAAGCCTTGCCTTGTTGTAGC
TTAAATTTTGCTCGCGCACTACTCAGCGACCTCCAACACACAAGCAGGGAGCAGATACTGGCTTAACTAT
GCGGCATCAGAGCAGATTGTACTGAGAGTGCACCATAGGGGATCGGGAGATCTCCCGATCCGTCGACGTC
AGGTGGCACTTTTCGGGGAAATGTGCGCGGAACCCCTATTTGTTTATTTTTCTAAATACATTCAAATATG
TATCCGCTCATGAGACAATAACCCTGATAAATGCTTCAATAATATTGAAAAAGGAAGAGTATGAGTATTC
AACATTTCCGTGTCGCCCTTATTCCCTTTTTTGCGGCATTTTGCCTTCCTGTTTTTGCTCACCCAGAAAC
GCTGGTGAAAGTAAAAGATGCTGAAGATCAGTTGGGTGCACGAGTGGGTTACATCGAACTGGATCTCAAC
AGCGGTAAGATCCTTGAGAGTTTTCGCCCCGAAGAACGTTTTCCAATGATGAGCACTTTTAAAGTTCTGC
TATGTGGCGCGGTATTATCCCGTATTGACGCCGGGCAAGAGCAACTCGGTCGCCGCATACACTATTCTCA
GAATGACTTGGTTGAGTACTCACCAGTCACAGAAAAGCATCTTACGGATGGCATGACAGTAAGAGAATTA
TGCAGTGCTGCCATAACCATGAGTGATAACACTGCGGCCAACTTACTTCTGACAACGATCGGAGGACCGA
AGGAGCTAACCGCTTTTTTGCACAACATGGGGGATCATGTAACTCGCCTTGATCGTTGGGAACCGGAGCT
GAATGAAGCCATACCAAACGACGAGCGTGACACCACGATGCCTGTAGCAATGGCAACAACGTTGCGCAAA
CTATTAACTGGCGAACTACTTACTCTAGCTTCCCGGCAACAATTAATAGACTGGATGGAGGCGGATAAAG
TTGCAGGACCACTTCTGCGCTCGGCCCTTCCGGCTGGCTGGTTTATTGCTGATAAATCTGGAGCCGGTGA
GCGTGGGTCTCGCGGTATCATTGCAGCACTGGGGCCAGATGGTAAGCCCTCCCGTATCGTAGTTATCTAC
ACGACGGGGAGTCAGGCAACTATGGATGAACGAAATAGACAGATCGCTGAGATAGGTGCCTCACTGATTA
AGCATTGGTAACTGTCAGACCAAGTTTACTCATATATACTTTAGATTGATTTAAAACTTCATTTTTAATT
TAAAAGGATCTAGGTGAAGATCCTTTTTGATAATCTCATGACCAAAATCCCTTAACGTGAGTTTTCGTTC
CACTGAGCGTCAGACCCCGTAGAAAAGATCAAAGGATCTTCTTGAGATCCTTTTTTTCTGCGCGTAATCT
GCTGCTTGCAAACAAAAAAACCACCGCTACCAGCGGTGGTTTGTTTGCCGGATCAAGAGCTACCAACTCT
TTTTCCGAAGGTAACTGGCTTCAGCAGAGCGCAGATACCAAATACTGTTCTTCTAGTGTAGCCGTAGTTA
GGCCACCACTTCAAGAACTCTGTAGCACCGCCTACATACCTCGCTCTGCTAATCCTGTTACCAGTGGCTG
CTGCCAGTGGCGATAAGTCGTGTCTTACCGGGTTGGACTCAAGACGATAGTTACCGGATAAGGCGCAGCG
GTCGGGCTGAACGGGGGGTTCGTGCACACAGCCCAGCTTGGAGCGAACGACCTACACCGAACTGAGATAC
CTACAGCGTGAGCTATGAGAAAGCGCCACGCTTCCCGAAGGGAGAAAGGCGGACAGGTATCCGGTAAGCG
GCAGGGTCGGAACAGGAGAGCGCACGAGGGAGCTTCCAGGGGGAAACGCCTGGTATCTTTATAGTCCTGT
CGGGTTTCGCCACCTCTGACTTGAGCGTCGATTTTTGTGATGCTCGTCAGGGGGGCGGAGCCTATGGAAA
AACGCCAGCAACGCGGCCTTTTTACGGTTCCTGGCCTTTTGCTGGCCTTTTGCTCACATGTTCTTTCCTG
CGTTATCCCCTGATTCTGTGGATAACCGTATTACCGCCTTTGAGTGAGCTGATACCGCTCGCCGCAGCCG
AACGACCGAGCGCAGCGAGTCAGTGAGCGAGGAAGCGGAAGAGCGCCCAATACGCAAACCGCCTCTCCCC
GCGCGTTGGCCGATTCATTAATGCAGCTGGCACGACAGGTTTCCCGACTGGAAAGCGGGCAGTGAGCGCA
ACGCAATTAATGTGAGTTAGCTCACTCATTAGGCACCCCAGGCTTTACACTTTATGCTTCCGGCTCGTAT
GTTGTGTGGAATTGTGAGCGGATAACAATTTCACACAGGAAACAGCTATGACCATGATTACGCCAAGCTC
TAGCTAGAGGTCGACGGTATACAGACATGATAAGATACATTGATGAGTTTGGACAAACCACAACTAGAAT
GCAGTGAAAAAAATGCTTTATTTGTGAAATTTGTGATGCTATTGCTTTATTTGTAACCATTATAAGCTGC
AATAAACAAGTTGGGGTGGGCGAAGAACTCCAGCATGAGATCCCCGCGCTGGAGGATCATCCAGCCGGCG
TCCCGGAAAACGATTCCGAAGCCCAACCTTTCATAGAAGGCGGCGGTGGAATCGAAATCTCGTGATGGCA
GGTTGGGCGTCGCTTGGTCGGTCATTTCGAACCCCAGAGTCCCGCTCAGAAGAACTCGTCAAGAAGGCGA
TAGAAGGCGATGCGCTGCGAATCGGGAGCGGCGATACCGTAAAGCACGAGGAAGCGGTCAGCCCATTCGC
CGCCAAGCTCTTCAGCAATATCACGGGTAGCCAACGCTATGTCCTGATAGCGGTCCGCCACACCCAGCCG
GCCACAGTCGATGAATCCAGAAAAGCGGCCATTTTCCACCATGATATTCGGCAAGCAGGCATCGCCATGG
GTCACGACGAGATCCTCGCCGTCGGGCATGCGCGCCTTGAGCCTGGCGAACAGTTCGGCTGGCGCGAGCC
CCTGATGCTCTTCGTCCAGATCATCCTGATCGACAAGACCGGCTTCCATCCGAGTACGTGCTCGCTCGAT
GCGATGTTTCGCTTGGTGGTCGAATGGGCAGGTAGCCGGATCAAGCGTATGCAGCCGCCGCATTGCATCA
GCCATGATGGATACTTTCTCGGCAGGAGCAAGGTGAGATGACAGGAGATCCTGCCCCGGCACTTCGCCCA
ATAGCAGCCAGTCCCTTCCCGCTTCAGTGACAACGTCGAGCACAGCTGCGCAAGGAACGCCCGTCGTGGC
CAGCCACGATAGCCGCGCTGCCTCGTCCTGCAGTTCATTCAGGGCACCGGACAGGTCGGTCTTGACAAAA
AGAACCGGGCGCCCCTGCGCTGACAGCCGGAACACGGCGGCATCAGAGCAGCCGATTGTCTGTTGTGCCC
AGTCATAGCCGAATAGCCTCTCCACCCAAGCGGCCGGAGAACCTGCGTGCAATCCATCTTGTTCAATCAT
GCGAAACG
